>Addgene plasmid #229636 | pAAV.RMacL5ET-10.EGFP.BCC3.WPRE | addgene full sequence | sequence record 461283 | Addgene NGS Result
CTGCGCGCTCGCTCGCTCACTGAGGCCGCCCGGGCAAAGCCCGGGCGTCGGGCGACCTTTGGTCGCCCGG
CCTCAGTGAGCGAGCGAGCGCGCAGAGAGGGAGTGGCCAACTCCATCACTAGGGGTTCCTTGTAGTTAAT
GATTAACCCGCCATGCTACTTATCTACGTAGCCATGCTCTAGGAAGATCGGAATTCGGGTCACATGGTGT
GCAGGGCCAGTGCTGGGATTTGAGCGCAGGTCATGTGATGCAGGAGCTCGCCCTCATTTTTTTTTTACCT
GTGGAGCCGCTCAGGAATTTGGGCTAATGACAGCTGCCGCTGCCCTGTCCTCACCCCCCTCTCCCAGCCC
TCTGCTGATTACAAATAAACACCCGGTCTACGCAGGAGAGTAATTAACTCTCCAACATGGGGAGGACTAA
TCAGCCTGGAGTTTGCTGCAGGTGGGAAAAAGCGAAGGCTTTTCCTAAGTAGTATGCAAATGAGCCTGTA
GTATGCAAATGAACCCCTCCTGCTCCTGGGAAAGGCTGTCAGAGCCAGAAGTGCTGCTGCTTCCAGGGAC
AGGCTCTGGGAACATGGGCCGGCTGCAGGGGCTTGGGCCTTTAGGCTTAGGGGGGTTGGGAGGTCAGAAT
AGGGGTAGGGGTGGGGCTCACCTTGAGGGTCTCCAGCACACCTGCAGCCCTTGCATGGAACACTGTGTCC
TAGTTTCCATGCTCTAGCCTGCAGGCAGGAACATCCAAACTGAGCAGCCGGGGTCCCCCCCACCCCCCAC
CCCGCCCCACGCGGCAACTTTGAGCCTGTGCTGGGACAGAGCCTCTAGTTCCTAAATTAGTCCATGAGGT
CAGAGGCAGCACTGCCATTGTAACGCGATTGGAGAGGATCACGTCACCGGACACGCCCCCAGGCATCTCC
CTGGGTCTCCTAAACTTGGCGGGGAGAAGTTTTAGCCCTTAAGTTTTAGCCTTTAACCCCCATATTCAGA
ACTGTGCGAGTTGGCGAAACCCCACAAATCACAACAAACTGTACACAACACCGAGCTAGAGGTGATCTTT
CTTGTCCATTCCACACAGGCCTTAGTAATGCGTCGCCATAGCAACAGTGTCACTAGTAGCACCAGCACTT
CCCCACACCCTCCCCCTCAGGAATCCGTACTCTCCAGTGAACCCCAGAAACCTCTGGAGAGTTCTGGACA
AGGGCGGAACCCACAACTCCGATTACTCAAGGGAGGCGGGGAAGCTCCACCAGACGCGAAACTGCTGGAA
GATTCCTGGCCCCAAGGCCTCCTCCGGCTCGCTGATTGGCCCAGCGGAGAGTGGGCGGGGCCGGTGAAGA
CTCCTTAAAGGCGCAGGGCGGCGAGCAGGTCACCAGACGCTGACAGCTACTCAGAACCAAATCTGGTTCC
ATCCAGAGACAAGCGAAGACAAGAGAAGCAGAGCGAGCGGCGCGTTCCCGATCCTCGGCCAGGACCAGCC
TTCCCCAGAGCATCCCTGCCGCGGAGCGCAACCTTCCCAGGAGCATCCCTGCCGCGGAGCGCAACTTTCC
CCGGAGCATCCACGCCGCGGAGCGCAGCCTTCCAGAAGCAGAGCGCGGCGCCGCTAGCGCCACCATGGTG
AGCAAGGGCGAGGAGCTGTTCACCGGGGTGGTGCCCATCCTGGTCGAGCTGGACGGCGACGTAAACGGCC
ACAAGTTCAGCGTGTCCGGCGAGGGCGAGGGCGATGCCACCTACGGCAAGCTGACCCTGAAGTTCATCTG
CACCACCGGCAAGCTGCCCGTGCCCTGGCCCACCCTCGTGACCACCCTGACCTACGGCGTGCAGTGCTTC
AGCCGCTACCCCGACCACATGAAGCAGCACGACTTCTTCAAGTCCGCCATGCCCGAAGGCTACGTCCAGG
AGCGCACCATCTTCTTCAAGGACGACGGCAACTACAAGACCCGCGCCGAGGTGAAGTTCGAGGGCGACAC
CCTGGTGAACCGCATCGAGCTGAAGGGCATCGACTTCAAGGAGGACGGCAACATCCTGGGGCACAAGCTG
GAGTACAACTACAACAGCCACAACGTCTATATCATGGCCGACAAGCAGAAGAACGGCATCAAGGTGAACT
TCAAGATCCGCCACAACATCGAGGACGGCAGCGTGCAGCTCGCCGACCACTACCAGCAGAACACCCCCAT
CGGCGACGGCCCCGTGCTGCTGCCCGACAACCACTACCTGAGCACCCAGTCCGCCCTGAGCAAAGACCCC
AACGAGAAGCGCGATCACATGGTCCTGCTGGAGTTCGTGACCGCCGCCGGGATCACTCTCGGCATGGACG
AGCTGTACAAGTAAGTTTAAACACAGGGTTAATCATTAACTACAGTGCAGTGTCGAGTGGAAGAACGAAG
AGAAGTCATTCCTCGATACCCACACCGTAATGCTTAATACGCGACGATACGTAAGGAATAGTTGGAACAT
TAGTCACGTCCGACGGTGCTAACTCGATATGATGCGGATGAACTATGCCACTCACCCGCTGTGCTGCTAT
CCGAGTTCTAGGTGCAATGCAGGTATGAAGTCTAACCTTCTTCCTATAGCGCGTAACTTCAGTTGAAGAC
GGTACGTCCAGCAGTCTACCTACGAGGTGGTCATTTCCAACCACCTAGACACGTGTATATTGACCAGAGG
TACAGTGCGCAGTAGCTGGTTCAAGCGGAATGTTATCGCCGCCAAGTCTGCTGTCTCTCTGTATATCCGG
TTAACCGACCTGAGACGCGGTAAGGTATGGTTCCACGGTCGCTATCTAATCCAAGAACCAACGCTAAGGA
GATGGACACTTGGTAGACGGTACGCTGGTCCTTGGAGCGTGGATTGAGACCAGCGCCGTTAAGTTGCGGC
CGCGATCGCTCAACCTCTGGATTACAAAATTTGTGAAAGATTGACTGGTATTCTTAACTATGTTGCTCCT
TTTACGCTATGTGGATACGCTGCTTTAATGCCTTTGTATCATGCTATTGCTTCCCGTATGGCTTTCATTT
TCTCCTCCTTGTATAAATCCTGGTTGCTGTCTCTTTATGAGGAGTTGTGGCCCGTTGTCAGGCAACGTGG
CGTGGTGTGCACTGTGTTTGCTGACGCAACCCCCACTGGTTGGGGCATTGCCACCACCTGTCAGCTCCTT
TCCGGGACTTTCGCTTTCCCCCTCCCTATTGCCACGGCGGAACTCATCGCCGCCTGCCTTGCCCGCTGCT
GGACAGGGGCTCGGCTGTTGGGCACTGACAATTCCGTGGTGTTGTCGGGGAAATCATCGTCCTTTCCTTG
GCTGCTCGCCTGTGTTGCCACCTGGATTCTGCGCGGGACGTCCTTCTGCTACGTCCCTTCGGCCCTCAAT
CCAGCGGACCTTCCTTCCCGCGGCCTGCTGCCGGCTCTGCGGCCTCTTCCGCGTCTTCGCCTTCGCCCTC
AGACGAGTCGGATCTCCCTTTGGGCCGCCTCCCCGCGATCGCAGACATGATAAGATACATTGATGAGTTT
GGACAAACCACAACTAGAATGCAGTGAAAAAAATGCTTTATTTGTGAAATTTGTGATGCTATTGCTTTAT
TTGTAACCATTATAAGCTGCAATAAACAAGTTAACAACAACAATTGCATTCATTTTATGTTTCAGGTTCA
GGGGGAGATGTGGGAGGTTTTTTAAAGCAAGTAAAACCTCTACAAATGTGGTAGTCGAAATTCCCGATAA
GGATCTTCCTAGAGCATGGCTACGTAGATAAGTAGCATGGCGGGTTAATCATTAACTACAAGGAACCCCT
AGTGATGGAGTTGGCCACTCCCTCTCTGCGCGCTCGCTCGCTCACTGAGGCCGGGCGACCAAAGGTCGCC
CGACGCCCGGGCTTTGCCCGGGCGGCCTCAGTGAGCGAGCGAGCGCGCAGCCTTAATTAACCTAATTCAC
TGGCCGTCGTTTTACAACGTCGTGACTGGGAAAACCCTGGCGTTACCCAACTTAATCGCCTTGCAGCACA
TCCCCCTTTCGCCAGCTGGCGTAATAGCGAAGAGGCCCGCACCGATCGCCCTTCCCAACAGTTGCGCAGC
CTGAATGGCGAATGGG
[124 nt withheld, positions 4077-4200]
C
[91 nt withheld, positions 4202-4292]
A
[49 nt withheld, positions 4294-4342]
CCTTTGACGTTGGAGTCCACGTTCTTT
[37 nt withheld, positions 4370-4406]
ACCCTATCTCGGTCTATTCTTTTGATTTATAAGGGATTTTGCCGATTTCGGCCTATTGGTTAAAAAATGA
GCTGATTTAACAAAAATTTAACGCGAATTTTAACAAAATATTAACGCTTACAATTTAGGTGGCACTTTTC
GGGGAAATGTGCGCGGAACCCCTATTTGTTTATTTTTCTAAATACATTCAAATATGTATCCGCTCATGAG
ACAATAACCCTGATAAATGCTTCAATAATATTGAAAAAGGAAGAGTATGAGTATTCAACATTTCCGTGTC
GCCCTTATTCCCTTTTTTGCGGCATTTTGCCTTCCTGTTTTTGCTCACCCAGAAACGCTGGTGAAAGTAA
AAGATGCTGAAGATCAGTTGGGTGCACGAGTGGGTTACATCGAACTGGATCTCAACAGCGGTAAGATCCT
TGAGAGTTTTCGCCCCGAAGAACGTTTTCCAATGATGAGCACTTTTAAAGTTCTGCTATGTGGCGCGGTA
TTATCCCGTATTGACGCCGGGCAAGAGCAACTCGGTCGCCGCATACACTATTCTCAGAATGACTTGGTTG
AGTACTCACCAGTCACAGAAAAGCATCTTACGGATGGCATGACAGTAAGAGAATTATGCAGTGCTGCCAT
AACCATGAGTGATAACACTGCGGCCAACTTACTTCTGACAACGATCGGAGGACCGAAGGAGCTAACCGCT
TTTTTGCACAACATGGGGGATCATGTAACTCGCCTTGATCGTTGGGAACCGGAGCTGAATGAAGCCATAC
CAAACGACGAGCGTGACACCACGATGCCTGTAGCAATGGCAACAACGTTGCGCAAACTATTAACTGGCGA
ACTACTTACTCTAGCTTCCCGGCAACAATTAATAGACTGGATGGAGGCGGATAAAGTTGCAGGACCACTT
CTGCGCTCGGCCCTTCCGGCTGGCTGGTTTATTGCTGATAAATCTGGAGCCGGTGAGCGTGGGTCTCGCG
GTATCATTGCAGCACTGGGGCCAGATGGTAAGCCCTCCCGTATCGTAGTTATCTACACGACGGGGAGTCA
GGCAACTATGGATGAACGAAATAGACAGATCGCTGAGATAGGTGCCTCACTGATTAAGCATTGGTAACTG
TCAGACCAAGTTTACTCATATATACTTTAGATTGATTTAAAACTTCATTTTTAATTTAAAAGGATCTAGG
TGAAGATCCTTTTTGATAATCTCATGACCAAAATCCCTTAACGTGAGTTTTCGTTCCACTGAGCGTCAGA
CCCCGTAGAAAAGATCAAAGGATCTTCTTGAGATCCTTTTTTTCTGCGCGTAATCTGCTGCTTGCAAACA
AAAAAACCACCGCTACCAGCGGTGGTTTGTTTGCCGGATCAAGAGCTACCAACTCTTTTTCCGAAGGTAA
CTGGCTTCAGCAGAGCGCAGATACCAAATACTGTTCTTCTAGTGTAGCCGTAGTTAGGCCACCACTTCAA
GAACTCTGTAGCACCGCCTACATACCTCGCTCTGCTAATCCTGTTACCAGTGGCTGCTGCCAGTGGCGAT
AAGTCGTGTCTTACCGGGTTGGACTCAAGACGATAGTTACCGGATAAGGCGCAGCGGTCGGGCTGAACGG
GGGGTTCGTGCACACAGCCCAGCTTGGAGCGAACGACCTACACCGAACTGAGATACCTACAGCGTGAGCT
ATGAGAAAGCGCCACGCTTCCCGAAGGGAGAAAGGCGGACAGGTATCCGGTAAGCGGCAGGGTCGGAACA
GGAGAGCGCACGAGGGAGCTTCCAGGGGGAAACGCCTGGTATCTTTATAGTCCTGTCGGGTTTCGCCACC
TCTGACTTGAGCGTCGATTTTTGTGATGCTCGTCAGGGGGGCGGAGCCTATGGAAAAACGCCAGCAACGC
GGCCTTTTTACGGTTCCTGGCCTTTTGCTGGCCTTTTGCTCACATGTTCTTTCCTGCGTTATCCCCTGAT
TCTGTGGATAACCGTATTACCGCCTTTGAGTGAGCTGATACCGCTCGCCGCAGCCGAACGACCGAGCGCA
GCGAGTCAGTGAGCGAGGAAGCGGAAGAGCGCCCAATACGCAAACCGCCTCTCCCCGCGCGTTGGCCGAT
TCATTAATGCAGCTGGCACGACAGGTTTCCCGACTGGAAAGCGGGCAGTGAGCGCAACGCAATTAATGTG
AGTTAGCTCACTCATTAGGCACCCCAGGCTTTACACTTTATGCTTCCGGCTCGTATGTTGTGTGGAATTG
TGAGCGGATAACAATTTCACACAGGAAACAGCTATGACCATGATTACGCCAGATTTAATTAAGGCCTTAA
TTAGG
Features (pLannotate 1.2.2; 15 found; start..end, strand, type, name):
   1605..2324    +  CDS            EGFP: the original enhanced GFP (Yang et al., 1996) mammalian codon-optimized
   2880..3466    +  misc_feature   WPRE: woodchuck hepatitis virus posttranscriptional regulatory element
   3481..3602    -  polyA_signal   SV40 poly(A) signal: SV40 polyadenylation signal
   3625..3693    -  CDS            large T antigen (fragment): large T antigen from SV40 (simian virus 40)
   3771..3901    +  repeat_region  AAV2 ITR (fragment): inverted terminal repeat of adeno-associated virus serotype 2 inverted
   3915..4072    +  CDS            lacZα (fragment): LacZα fragment of β-galactosidase; lacZ fragment
   4077..4505    +  rep_origin     f1 ori (sequence partly withheld): f1 bacteriophage origin of replication; arrow indicates direction of (+) strand synthesis
   4558..4662    +  promoter       AmpR promoter: bla
   4663..5523    +  CDS            AmpR: β-lactamase; bla; confers resistance to ampicillin, carbenicillin, and related antibiotics
   5694..6282    +  rep_origin     ori: high-copy-number ColE1/pMB1/pBR322/pUC origin of replication
   6465..6557    +  CDS            lacI (fragment): lac repressor; lacI; The lac repressor binds to the lac operator to inhibit transcription in E. coli. This inhibition can be relieved by adding lactose or isopropyl-β-D-thiogalactopyranoside (IPTG).
   6570..6591    +  protein_bind   CAP binding site: CAP binding activates transcription in the presence of cAMP. E. coli catabolite activator protein
   6606..6636    +  promoter       lac promoter: promoter for the E. coli lac operon
   6644..6660    +  protein_bind   lac operator: The lac repressor binds to the lac operator to inhibit transcription in E. coli. This inhibition can be relieved by adding lactose or isopropyl-β-D-thiogalactopyranoside (IPTG). lac repressor encoded by lacI
   6721..130     -  repeat_region  AAV2 ITR (fragment) (across the origin): inverted terminal repeat of adeno-associated virus serotype 2 inverted
