[The description below was written by a language model from this plasmid's Addgene catalogue record and pLannotate feature annotations shown in this document.]
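Description:
pAAV.RMacL5ET-10.EGFP.BCC3.WPRE is an adeno-associated virus transfer plasmid built by Gibson cloning on the pEMS2115 backbone and catalogued as a mammalian expression vector. Two AAV2 inverted terminal repeats (annotated as fragments, one spanning the sequence origin) flank the expression cassette. They define the segment that would be replicated and packaged into AAV particles when rep, cap and helper functions are supplied in trans. Outside the ITRs sits a standard bacterial backbone: a high-copy ColE1/pUC-type origin, an f1 phage origin, β-lactamase under its own promoter for ampicillin selection, and leftover lacZα, lacI and lac promoter/operator sequences from the parental cloning vector. The recorded recombination-deficient growth strain is the kind of host generally chosen to keep repeat-rich ITR plasmids stable.

The payload is a synthetic insert in which RMacL5ET-10, a candidate enhancer for layer 5 extratelencephalic projection neurons, drives EGFP. It comes from a study that used machine learning to identify enhancers in the rhesus macaque genome. The feature table does not annotate the roughly 1.5 kb between the left ITR and the EGFP coding sequence, where the enhancer presumably lies. The record does not state whether a minimal promoter accompanies it. Downstream of EGFP is an unannotated stretch that may hold the "BCC3" element, whose nature is not explained in the record, although the name suggests a barcode. This is followed by a WPRE to boost transcript stability and expression, and by an SV40 polyadenylation signal, which is annotated on the reverse strand next to a small large T antigen fragment. The construct is intended for cell-type-restricted reporter expression to label or evaluate targeting of L5 ET neurons.
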