Addgene plasmid #229636: pAAV.RMacL5ET-10.EGFP.BCC3.WPRE
Purpose: L5 extratelencephalic projection neuron Enhancer to drive transgene expression
Depositing lab: William Stauffer. Depositing organization: University of Pittsburgh (University, School of Medicine, and Cancer Institute). Publication: Machine learning identification of enhancers in the rhesus macaque genome. He J, Phan BN, Kerkhoff WG, Alikaya A, Hong T, Brull OR, Fredericks JM, Sedorovitz M, Srinivasan C, Leone MJ, Wirfel OM, Brown A, Dauby S, Tittle RK, Lin MK, Hooks BM, Bostan AC, Gharbawie OA, Byrne LC, Pfenning AR, Stauffer WR. Neuron. 2025 May 21;113(10):1548-1561.e8. doi: 10.1016/j.neuron.2025.04.030. PubMed 40403706.
Backbone
  Vector backbone: pEMS2115 (Addgene Plasmid #49140)
  Vector type: Mammalian Expression
Growth in bacteria
  Bacterial resistance: Ampicillin, 100 μg/mL
  Growth temperature: 37°C
  Growth strain: NEB Stable
  Copy number: High Copy
Gene/Insert
  Gene/Insert name: RMacL5ET-10.EGFP.BCC3
  Species: Synthetic
  Cloning method: Gibson Cloning
Terms and licenses: Academic/Nonprofit Terms; Industry Terms: Not Available to Industry
Depositor comments: Please visit https://doi.org/10.1101/2024.12.01.626253 for bioRxiv preprint.
How to cite: pAAV.RMacL5ET-10.EGFP.BCC3.WPRE was a gift from William Stauffer (Addgene plasmid # 229636 ; http://n2t.net/addgene:229636 ; RRID:Addgene_229636)
